Addgene plasmid #105536: pAAV.TBG.PI.Null.bGH
Purpose: empty AAV vector with TBG promoter
Depositing lab: James M. Wilson.
Backbone
  Vector backbone: pAAV
  Vector type: Mammalian Expression, AAV
Growth in bacteria
  Bacterial resistance: Ampicillin, 100 μg/mL
  Growth temperature: 37°C
  Growth strain: NEB Stable
  Copy number: Unknown
Gene/Insert
  Gene/Insert name: None
  Promoter: TBG
  Cloning method: Unknown
Terms and licenses: Academic/Nonprofit Terms; Industry Terms: Not Available to Industry
Depositor comments: Penn Vector Core number p0148
How to cite: pAAV.TBG.PI.Null.bGH was a gift from James M. Wilson (Addgene plasmid # 105536 ; http://n2t.net/addgene:105536 ; RRID:Addgene_105536) For viral preps, please replace (Addgene plasmid # 105536) in the above sentence with: (Addgene viral prep # 105536-AAV8)
