[The description below was written by a language model from this plasmid's Addgene catalogue record and pLannotate feature annotations shown in this document.]
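Description:
pAAV.TBG.PI.Null.bGH is an adeno-associated virus transfer (cis) plasmid built on a pAAV backbone and catalogued as an empty, or "null", vector with no transgene. Two AAV2 inverted terminal repeats, annotated as partial matches in both sequence records, flank the expression cassette and provide the cis signals needed for replication and packaging of the intervening DNA into AAV particles when rep, cap and helper functions are supplied in trans. Outside the ITRs the plasmid carries a high-copy ColE1/pUC-type origin for propagation in E. coli, an ampicillin resistance gene (β-lactamase) with its own promoter, and an f1 phage origin. Remnants of a lac-based cloning backbone are also present: fragments of lacI and lacZα, plus the CAP binding site, lac promoter and lac operator. These have no role in the mammalian cassette.

The cassette consists of the human thyroxine-binding globulin (TBG) promoter, which is generally used for hepatocyte-restricted expression, followed by a chimeric β-globin/immunoglobulin heavy chain intron (presumably the "PI" in the name) that normally enhances transcript processing, and a bovine growth hormone polyadenylation signal. Between the intron and the poly(A) signal there is only a short annotated lacZ fragment of about 100 nt, probably residual sequence rather than a functional reporter, consistent with the record listing no insert. The two sequence records, one from the depositor and one from repository sequencing, differ slightly in length and starting coordinate but show the same feature order. The construct is suited to use as a matched negative-control vector for liver-directed AAV experiments. The record notes that an AAV8 viral preparation is available.
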