Features (pLannotate 1.2.2; 15 found; start..end, strand, type, name):
    470..879     +  promoter       TBG promoter: promoter from the human thyroxine-binding globulin gene (Yan et al., 2012)
    939..1071    +  intron         chimeric intron: chimera between introns from human β-globin and immunoglobulin heavy chain genes
   1217..1319    +  CDS            lacZ (fragment): β-galactosidase; lacZ
   1333..1540    +  polyA_signal   bGH poly(A) signal: bovine growth hormone polyadenylation signal
   1628..1758    +  repeat_region  AAV2 ITR (fragment): inverted terminal repeat of adeno-associated virus serotype 2 inverted
   1772..1929    +  CDS            lacZα (fragment): LacZα fragment of β-galactosidase; lacZ fragment
   1934..2389    +  rep_origin     f1 ori (sequence partly withheld): f1 bacteriophage origin of replication; arrow indicates direction of (+) strand synthesis
   2416..2520    +  promoter       AmpR promoter: bla
   2521..3381    +  CDS            AmpR: β-lactamase; bla; confers resistance to ampicillin, carbenicillin, and related antibiotics
   3552..4140    +  rep_origin     ori: high-copy-number ColE1/pMB1/pBR322/pUC origin of replication
   4323..4415    +  CDS            lacI (fragment): lac repressor; lacI; The lac repressor binds to the lac operator to inhibit transcription in E. coli. This inhibition can be relieved by adding lactose or isopropyl-β-D-thiogalactopyranoside (IPTG).
   4428..4449    +  protein_bind   CAP binding site: CAP binding activates transcription in the presence of cAMP. E. coli catabolite activator protein
   4464..4494    +  promoter       lac promoter: promoter for the E. coli lac operon
   4502..4518    +  protein_bind   lac operator: The lac repressor binds to the lac operator to inhibit transcription in E. coli. This inhibition can be relieved by adding lactose or isopropyl-β-D-thiogalactopyranoside (IPTG). lac repressor encoded by lacI
   4568..130     -  repeat_region  AAV2 ITR (fragment) (across the origin): inverted terminal repeat of adeno-associated virus serotype 2 inverted
>Addgene plasmid #105536 | pAAV.TBG.PI.Null.bGH | depositor full sequence | sequence record 201057 | pAAV.TBG.PI.Null.bGH sequence 4568 bps
CTGCGCGCTCGCTCGCTCACTGAGGCCGCCCGGGCAAAGCCCGGGCGTCGGGCGACCTTTGGTCGCCCGG
CCTCAGTGAGCGAGCGAGCGCGCAGAGAGGGAGTGGCCAACTCCATCACTAGGGGTTCCTTGTAGTTAAT
GATTAACCCGCCATGCTACTTATCTACGTAGCCATGCTCTAGGAAGATCGGAATTCGCCCTTAAGCTAGC
AGGTTAATTTTTAAAAAGCAGTCAAAAGTCCAAGTGGCCCTTGGCAGCATTTACTCTCTCTGTTTGCTCT
GGTTAATAATCTCAGGAGCACAAACATTCCAGATCCAGGTTAATTTTTAAAAAGCAGTCAAAAGTCCAAG
TGGCCCTTGGCAGCATTTACTCTCTCTGTTTGCTCTGGTTAATAATCTCAGGAGCACAAACATTCCAGAT
CCGGCGCGCCAGGGCTGGAAGCTACCTTTGACATCATTTCCTCTGCGAATGCATGTATAATTTCTACAGA
ACCTATTAGAAAGGATCACCCAGCCTCTGCTTTTGTACAACTTTCCCTTAAAAAACTGCCAATTCCACTG
CTGTTTGGCCCAATAGTGAGAACTTTTTCCTGCTGCCTCTTGGTGCTTTTGCCTATGGCCCCTATTCTGC
CTGCTGAAGACACTCTTGCCAGCATGGACTTAAACCCCTCCAGCTCTGACAATCCTCTTTCTCTTTTGTT
TTACATGAAGGGTCTGGCAGCCAAAGCAATCACTCAAAGTTCAAACCTTATCATTTTTTGCTTTGTTCCT
CTTGGCCTTGGTTTTGTACATCAGCTTTGAAAATACCATCCCAGGGTTAATGCTGGGGTTAATTTATAAC
TAAGAGTGCTCTAGTTTTGCAATACAGGACATGCTATAAAAATGGAAAGATGTTGCTTTCTGAGAGACTG
CAGAAGTTGGTCGTGAGGCACTGGGCAGGTAAGTATCAAGGTTACAAGACAGGTTTAAGGAGACCAATAG
AAACTGGGCTTGTCGAGACAGAGAAGACTCTTGCGTTTCTGATAGGCACCTATTGGTCTTACTGACATCC
ACTTTGCCTTTCTCTCCACAGGTGTCCAGGCGGCCAATTCGAATGGCCATGGGACGTCGACCTGAGGTAA
TTATAACCCGGGCCCTATATATGGATCCAATTGCAATGATCATCATGACAGATCTGCGCGCGATCGATTG
GCCACGTGGGCCGTGCACCTTAAGCTTATGGGGATTGGTGGCGACGACTCCTGGAGCCCGTCAGTATCGG
CGGAATTCCAGCTGAGCGCCGGTCGCTACCATTACCAGTTGGTCTGGTGTCAAAAATAAGGATCTGCCTC
GACTGTGCCTTCTAGTTGCCAGCCATCTGTTGTTTGCCCCTCCCCCGTGCCTTCCTTGACCCTGGAAGGT
GCCACTCCCACTGTCCTTTCCTAATAAAATGAGGAAATTGCATCGCATTGTCTGAGTAGGTGTCATTCTA
TTCTGGGGGGTGGGGTGGGGCAGGACAGCAAGGGGGAGGATTGGGAAGACAATAGCAGGCATGCTGGGGA
CTCGAGTTAAGGGCGAATTCCCGATTAGGATCTTCCTAGAGCATGGCTACGTAGATAAGTAGCATGGCGG
GTTAATCATTAACTACAAGGAACCCCTAGTGATGGAGTTGGCCACTCCCTCTCTGCGCGCTCGCTCGCTC
ACTGAGGCCGGGCGACCAAAGGTCGCCCGACGCCCGGGCTTTGCCCGGGCGGCCTCAGTGAGCGAGCGAG
CGCGCAGCCTTAATTAACCTAATTCACTGGCCGTCGTTTTACAACGTCGTGACTGGGAAAACCCTGGCGT
TACCCAACTTAATCGCCTTGCAGCACATCCCCCTTTCGCCAGCTGGCGTAATAGCGAAGAGGCCCGCACC
GATCGCCCTTCCCAACAGTTGCGCAGCCTGAATGGCGAATGGG
[124 nt withheld, positions 1934-2057]
C
[91 nt withheld, positions 2059-2149]
AGGGTGATGGTTCACGTAGTGGGCCATCGCCCCGATAGACGGTTTTTCGCCCTTTGACGCTGGAGTTCAC
GTTCCTC
[37 nt withheld, positions 2227-2263]
ACCCTATCTCGGTCTATTCTTTTGATTTATAAGGGATTTTTCCGATTTCGGCCTATTGGTTAAAAAATGA
GCTGATTTAACAAAAATTTAACGCGAATTTTAACAAAATATTAACGTTTATAATTTCAGGTGGCATCTTT
CGGGGAAATGTGCGCGGAACCCCTATTTGTTTATTTTTCTAAATACATTCAAATATGTATCCGCTCATGA
GACAATAACCCTGATAAATGCTTCAATAATATTGAAAAAGGAAGAGTATGAGTATTCAACATTTCCGTGT
CGCCCTTATTCCCTTTTTTGCGGCATTTTGCCTTCCTGTTTTTGCTCACCCAGAAACGCTGGTGAAAGTA
AAAGATGCTGAAGATCAGTTGGGTGCACGAGTGGGTTACATCGAACTGGATCTCAATAGTGGTAAGATCC
TTGAGAGTTTTCGCCCCGAAGAACGTTTTCCAATGATGAGCACTTTTAAAGTTCTGCTATGTGGCGCGGT
ATTATCCCGTATTGACGCCGGGCAAGAGCAACTCGGTCGCCGCATACACTATTCTCAGAATGACTTGGTT
GAGTACTCACCAGTCACAGAAAAGCATCTTACGGATGGCATGACAGTAAGAGAATTATGCAGTGCTGCCA
TAACCATGAGTGATAACACTGCGGCCAACTTACTTCTGACAACGATCGGAGGACCGAAGGAGCTAACCGC
TTTTTTGCACAACATGGGGGATCATGTAACTCGCCTTGATCGTTGGGAACCGGAGCTGAATGAAGCCATA
CCAAACGACGAGCGTGACACCACGATGCCTGTAGTAATGGTAACAACGTTGCGCAAACTATTAACTGGCG
AACTACTTACTCTAGCTTCCCGGCAACAATTAATAGACTGGATGGAGGCGGATAAAGTTGCAGGACCACT
TCTGCGCTCGGCCCTTCCGGCTGGCTGGTTTATTGCTGATAAATCTGGAGCCGGTGAGCGTGGGTCTCGC
GGTATCATTGCAGCACTGGGGCCAGATGGTAAGCCCTCCCGTATCGTAGTTATCTACACGACGGGGAGTC
AGGCAACTATGGATGAACGAAATAGACAGATCGCTGAGATAGGTGCCTCACTGATTAAGCATTGGTAACT
GTCAGACCAAGTTTACTCATATATACTTTAGATTGATTTAAAACTTCATTTTTAATTTAAAAGGATCTAG
GTGAAGATCCTTTTTGATAATCTCATGACCAAAATCCCTTAACGTGAGTTTTCGTTCCACTGAGCGTCAG
ACCCCGTAGAAAAGATCAAAGGATCTTCTTGAGATCCTTTTTTTCTGCGCGTAATCTGCTGCTTGCAAAC
AAAAAAACCACCGCTACCAGCGGTGGTTTGTTTGCCGGATCAAGAGCTACCAACTCTTTTTCCGAAGGTA
ACTGGCTTCAGCAGAGCGCAGATACCAAATACTGTCCTTCTAGTGTAGCCGTAGTTAGGCCACCACTTCA
AGAACTCTGTAGCACCGCCTACATACCTCGCTCTGCTAATCCTGTTACCAGTGGCTGCTGCCAGTGGCGA
TAAGTCGTGTCTTACCGGGTTGGACTCAAGACGATAGTTACCGGATAAGGCGCAGCGGTCGGGCTGAACG
GGGGGTTCGTGCACACAGCCCAGCTTGGAGCGAACGACCTACACCGAACTGAGATACCTACAGCGTGAGC
TATGAGAAAGCGCCACGCTTCCCGAAGGGAGAAAGGCGGACAGGTATCCGGTAAGCGGCAGGGTCGGAAC
AGGAGAGCGCACGAGGGAGCTTCCAGGGGGAAACGCCTGGTATCTTTATAGTCCTGTCGGGTTTCGCCAC
CTCTGACTTGAGCGTCGATTTTTGTGATGCTCGTCAGGGGGGCGGAGCCTATGGAAAAACGCCAGCAACG
CGGCCTTTTTACGGTTCCTGGCCTTTTGCTGCGGTTTTGCTCACATGTTCTTTCCTGCGTTATCCCCTGA
TTCTGTGGATAACCGTATTACCGCCTTTGAGTGAGCTGATACCGCTCGCCGCAGCCGAACGACCGAGCGC
AGCGAGTCAGTGAGCGAGGAAGCGGAAGAGCGCCCAATACGCAAACCGCCTCTCCCCGCGCGTTGGCCGA
TTCATTAATGCAGCTGGCACGACAGGTTTCCCGACTGGAAAGCGGGCAGTGAGCGCAACGCAATTAATGT
GAGTTAGCTCACTCATTAGGCACCCCAGGCTTTACACTTTATGCTTCCGGCTCGTATGTTGTGTGGAATT
GTGAGCGGATAACAATTTCACACAGGAAACAGCTATGACCATGATTACGCCAGATTTAATTAAGG
