Features (pLannotate 1.2.2; 15 found; start..end, strand, type, name):
     27..48      +  protein_bind   CAP binding site: CAP binding activates transcription in the presence of cAMP. E. coli catabolite activator protein
     63..93      +  promoter       lac promoter: promoter for the E. coli lac operon
    101..117     +  protein_bind   lac operator: The lac repressor binds to the lac operator to inhibit transcription in E. coli. This inhibition can be relieved by adding lactose or isopropyl-β-D-thiogalactopyranoside (IPTG). lac repressor encoded by lacI
    179..273     +  repeat_region  AAV2 ITR (fragment): inverted terminal repeat of adeno-associated virus serotype 2 inverted
    648..1057    +  promoter       TBG promoter: promoter from the human thyroxine-binding globulin gene (Yan et al., 2012)
   1117..1249    +  intron         chimeric intron: chimera between introns from human β-globin and immunoglobulin heavy chain genes
   1395..1497    +  CDS            lacZ (fragment): β-galactosidase; lacZ
   1511..1718    +  polyA_signal   bGH poly(A) signal: bovine growth hormone polyadenylation signal
   1806..1936    +  repeat_region  AAV2 ITR (fragment): inverted terminal repeat of adeno-associated virus serotype 2 inverted
   1950..2107    +  CDS            lacZα (fragment): LacZα fragment of β-galactosidase; lacZ fragment
   2112..2540    +  rep_origin     f1 ori (sequence partly withheld): f1 bacteriophage origin of replication; arrow indicates direction of (+) strand synthesis
   2593..2697    +  promoter       AmpR promoter: bla
   2698..3558    +  CDS            AmpR: β-lactamase; bla; confers resistance to ampicillin, carbenicillin, and related antibiotics
   3729..4317    +  rep_origin     ori: high-copy-number ColE1/pMB1/pBR322/pUC origin of replication
   4500..14      +  CDS            lacI (fragment) (across the origin): lac repressor; lacI; The lac repressor binds to the lac operator to inhibit transcription in E. coli. This inhibition can be relieved by adding lactose or isopropyl-β-D-thiogalactopyranoside (IPTG).
>Addgene plasmid #105536 | pAAV.TBG.PI.Null.bGH | addgene full sequence | sequence record 202373 | Addgene NGS Result
AAAGCGGGCAGTGAGCGCAACGCAATTAATGTGAGTTAGCTCACTCATTAGGCACCCCAGGCTTTACACT
TTATGCTTCCGGCTCGTATGTTGTGTGGAATTGTGAGCGGATAACAATTTCACACAGGAAACAGCTATGA
CCATGATTACGCCAGATTTAATTAAGGCCTTAATTAGGCTGCGCGCTCGCTCGCTCACTGAGGCCGGGCG
ACCAAAGGTCGCCCGACGCCCGGGCTTTGCCCGGGCGGCCTCAGTGAGCGAGCGAGCGCGCAGAGAGGGA
GTGGCCAACTCCATCACTAGGGGTTCCTTGTAGTTAATGATTAACCCGCCATGCTACTTATCTACGTAGC
CATGCTCTAGGAAGATCGGAATTCGCCCTTAAGCTAGCAGGTTAATTTTTAAAAAGCAGTCAAAAGTCCA
AGTGGCCCTTGGCAGCATTTACTCTCTCTGTTTGCTCTGGTTAATAATCTCAGGAGCACAAACATTCCAG
ATCCAGGTTAATTTTTAAAAAGCAGTCAAAAGTCCAAGTGGCCCTTGGCAGCATTTACTCTCTCTGTTTG
CTCTGGTTAATAATCTCAGGAGCACAAACATTCCAGATCCGGCGCGCCAGGGCTGGAAGCTACCTTTGAC
ATCATTTCCTCTGCGAATGCATGTATAATTTCTACAGAACCTATTAGAAAGGATCACCCAGCCTCTGCTT
TTGTACAACTTTCCCTTAAAAAACTGCCAATTCCACTGCTGTTTGGCCCAATAGTGAGAACTTTTTCCTG
CTGCCTCTTGGTGCTTTTGCCTATGGCCCCTATTCTGCCTGCTGAAGACACTCTTGCCAGCATGGACTTA
AACCCCTCCAGCTCTGACAATCCTCTTTCTCTTTTGTTTTACATGAAGGGTCTGGCAGCCAAAGCAATCA
CTCAAAGTTCAAACCTTATCATTTTTTGCTTTGTTCCTCTTGGCCTTGGTTTTGTACATCAGCTTTGAAA
ATACCATCCCAGGGTTAATGCTGGGGTTAATTTATAACTAAGAGTGCTCTAGTTTTGCAATACAGGACAT
GCTATAAAAATGGAAAGATGTTGCTTTCTGAGAGACTGCAGAAGTTGGTCGTGAGGCACTGGGCAGGTAA
GTATCAAGGTTACAAGACAGGTTTAAGGAGACCAATAGAAACTGGGCTTGTCGAGACAGAGAAGACTCTT
GCGTTTCTGATAGGCACCTATTGGTCTTACTGACATCCACTTTGCCTTTCTCTCCACAGGTGTCCAGGCG
GCCAATTCGAATGGCCATGGGACGTCGACCTGAGGTAATTATAACCCGGGCCCTATATATGGATCCAATT
GCAATGATCATCATGACAGATCTGCGCGCGATCGATTGGCCACGTGGGCCGTGCACCTTAAGCTTATGGG
GATTGGTGGCGACGACTCCTGGAGCCCGTCAGTATCGGCGGAATTCCAGCTGAGCGCCGGTCGCTACCAT
TACCAGTTGGTCTGGTGTCAAAAATAAGGATCTGCCTCGACTGTGCCTTCTAGTTGCCAGCCATCTGTTG
TTTGCCCCTCCCCCGTGCCTTCCTTGACCCTGGAAGGTGCCACTCCCACTGTCCTTTCCTAATAAAATGA
GGAAATTGCATCGCATTGTCTGAGTAGGTGTCATTCTATTCTGGGGGGTGGGGTGGGGCAGGACAGCAAG
GGGGAGGATTGGGAAGACAATAGCAGGCATGCTGGGGACTCGAGTTAAGGGCGAATTCCCGATAAGGATC
TTCCTAGAGCATGGCTACGTAGATAAGTAGCATGGCGGGTTAATCATTAACTACAAGGAACCCCTAGTGA
TGGAGTTGGCCACTCCCTCTCTGCGCGCTCGCTCGCTCACTGAGGCCGGGCGACCAAAGGTCGCCCGACG
CCCGGGCTTTGCCCGGGCGGCCTCAGTGAGCGAGCGAGCGCGCAGCCTTAATTAACCTAATTCACTGGCC
GTCGTTTTACAACGTCGTGACTGGGAAAACCCTGGCGTTACCCAACTTAATCGCCTTGCAGCACATCCCC
CTTTCGCCAGCTGGCGTAATAGCGAAGAGGCCCGCACCGATCGCCCTTCCCAACAGTTGCGCAGCCTGAA
TGGCGAATGGG
[124 nt withheld, positions 2112-2235]
C
[91 nt withheld, positions 2237-2327]
A
[49 nt withheld, positions 2329-2377]
CCTTTGACGTTGGAGTCCACGTTCTTT
[37 nt withheld, positions 2405-2441]
ACCCTATCTCGGTCTATTCTTTTGATTTATAAGGGATTTTGCCGATTTCGGCCTATTGGTTAAAAAATGA
GCTGATTTAACAAAAATTTAACGCGAATTTTAACAAAATATTAACGCTTACAATTTAGGTGGCACTTTTC
GGGGAAATGTGCGCGGAACCCCTATTTGTTTATTTTTCTAAATACATTCAAATATGTATCCGCTCATGAG
ACAATAACCCTGATAAATGCTTCAATAATATTGAAAAAGGAAGAGTATGAGTATTCAACATTTCCGTGTC
GCCCTTATTCCCTTTTTTGCGGCATTTTGCCTTCCTGTTTTTGCTCACCCAGAAACGCTGGTGAAAGTAA
AAGATGCTGAAGATCAGTTGGGTGCACGAGTGGGTTACATCGAACTGGATCTCAACAGCGGTAAGATCCT
TGAGAGTTTTCGCCCCGAAGAACGTTTTCCAATGATGAGCACTTTTAAAGTTCTGCTATGTGGCGCGGTA
TTATCCCGTATTGACGCCGGGCAAGAGCAACTCGGTCGCCGCATACACTATTCTCAGAATGACTTGGTTG
AGTACTCACCAGTCACAGAAAAGCATCTTACGGATGGCATGACAGTAAGAGAATTATGCAGTGCTGCCAT
AACCATGAGTGATAACACTGCGGCCAACTTACTTCTGACAACGATCGGAGGACCGAAGGAGCTAACCGCT
TTTTTGCACAACATGGGGGATCATGTAACTCGCCTTGATCGTTGGGAACCGGAGCTGAATGAAGCCATAC
CAAACGACGAGCGTGACACCACGATGCCTGTAGCAATGGCAACAACGTTGCGCAAACTATTAACTGGCGA
ACTACTTACTCTAGCTTCCCGGCAACAATTAATAGACTGGATGGAGGCGGATAAAGTTGCAGGACCACTT
CTGCGCTCGGCCCTTCCGGCTGGCTGGTTTATTGCTGATAAATCTGGAGCCGGTGAGCGTGGGTCTCGCG
GTATCATTGCAGCACTGGGGCCAGATGGTAAGCCCTCCCGTATCGTAGTTATCTACACGACGGGGAGTCA
GGCAACTATGGATGAACGAAATAGACAGATCGCTGAGATAGGTGCCTCACTGATTAAGCATTGGTAACTG
TCAGACCAAGTTTACTCATATATACTTTAGATTGATTTAAAACTTCATTTTTAATTTAAAAGGATCTAGG
TGAAGATCCTTTTTGATAATCTCATGACCAAAATCCCTTAACGTGAGTTTTCGTTCCACTGAGCGTCAGA
CCCCGTAGAAAAGATCAAAGGATCTTCTTGAGATCCTTTTTTTCTGCGCGTAATCTGCTGCTTGCAAACA
AAAAAACCACCGCTACCAGCGGTGGTTTGTTTGCCGGATCAAGAGCTACCAACTCTTTTTCCGAAGGTAA
CTGGCTTCAGCAGAGCGCAGATACCAAATACTGTTCTTCTAGTGTAGCCGTAGTTAGGCCACCACTTCAA
GAACTCTGTAGCACCGCCTACATACCTCGCTCTGCTAATCCTGTTACCAGTGGCTGCTGCCAGTGGCGAT
AAGTCGTGTCTTACCGGGTTGGACTCAAGACGATAGTTACCGGATAAGGCGCAGCGGTCGGGCTGAACGG
GGGGTTCGTGCACACAGCCCAGCTTGGAGCGAACGACCTACACCGAACTGAGATACCTACAGCGTGAGCT
ATGAGAAAGCGCCACGCTTCCCGAAGGGAGAAAGGCGGACAGGTATCCGGTAAGCGGCAGGGTCGGAACA
GGAGAGCGCACGAGGGAGCTTCCAGGGGGAAACGCCTGGTATCTTTATAGTCCTGTCGGGTTTCGCCACC
TCTGACTTGAGCGTCGATTTTTGTGATGCTCGTCAGGGGGGCGGAGCCTATGGAAAAACGCCAGCAACGC
GGCCTTTTTACGGTTCCTGGCCTTTTGCTGGCCTTTTGCTCACATGTTCTTTCCTGCGTTATCCCCTGAT
TCTGTGGATAACCGTATTACCGCCTTTGAGTGAGCTGATACCGCTCGCCGCAGCCGAACGACCGAGCGCA
GCGAGTCAGTGAGCGAGGAAGCGGAAGAGCGCCCAATACGCAAACCGCCTCTCCCCGCGCGTTGGCCGAT
TCATTAATGCAGCTGGCACGACAGGTTTCCCGACTGG
